>Addgene plasmid #130247 | pRDAX-EMMI-016 BsaI//(U)-AarI-SacB-AarI-(V)//BsaI | depositor full sequence | sequence record 249625 | Full Sequence
AGTTACGCTGGAGTCTGAGGCTCGTCCTGAATGGGTCTCTTGGAATATGCAGGTGTCGCAGCGGACACTT
CGCGATCCTTTTTAACCCATCACATATACCTGCCGTTCACTATTATTTAGTGAAATGAGATATTATGATA
TTTTCTGAATTGTGATTAAAAAGGCAACTTTATGCCCATGCAACAGAAACTATAAAAAATACAGAGAATG
AAAAGAAACAGATAGATTTTTTAGTTCTTTAGGCCCGTAGTCTGCAAATCCTTTTATGATTTTCTATCAA
ACAAAAGAGGAAAATAGACCAGTTGCAATCCAAACGAGAGTCTAATAGAATGAGGTCGAAAAGTAAATCG
CGCGGGTTTGTTACTGATAAAGCAGGCAAGACCTAAAATGTGTAAAGGGCAAAGTGTATACTTTGGCGTC
ACCCCTTACATATTTTAGGTCTTTTTTTATTGTGCGTAACTAACTTGCCATCTTCAAACAGGAGGGCTGG
AAGAAGCAGACCGCTAACACAGTACATAAAAAAGGAGACATGAACGATGAACATCAAAAAGTTTGCAAAA
CAAGCAACAGTATTAACCTTTACTACCGCACTGCTGGCAGGAGGCGCAACTCAAGCGTTTGCGAAAGAAA
CGAACCAAAAGCCATATAAGGAAACATACGGCATTTCCCATATTACACGCCATGATATGCTGCAAATCCC
TGAACAGCAAAAAAATGAAAAATATCAAGTTCCTGAATTCGATTCGTCCACAATTAAAAATATCTCTTCT
GCAAAAGGCCTGGACGTTTGGGACAGCTGGCCATTACAAAACGCTGACGGCACTGTCGCAAACTATCACG
GCTACCACATCGTCTTTGCATTAGCCGGAGATCCTAAAAATGCGGATGACACATCGATTTACATGTTCTA
TCAAAAAGTCGGCGAAACTTCTATTGACAGCTGGAAAAACGCTGGCCGCGTCTTTAAAGACAGCGACAAA
TTCGATGCAAATGATTCTATCCTAAAAGACCAAACACAAGAATGGTCAGGTTCAGCCACATTTACATCTG
ACGGAAAAATCCGTTTATTCTACACTGATTTCTCCGGTAAACATTACGGCAAACAAACACTGACAACTGC
ACAAGTTAACGTATCAGCATCAGACAGCTCTTTGAACATCAACGGTGTAGAGGATTATAAATCAATCTTT
GACGGTGACGGAAAAACGTATCAAAATGTACAGCAGTTCATCGATGAAGGCAACTACAGCTCAGGCGACA
ACCATACGCTGAGAGATCCTCACTACGTAGAAGATAAAGGCCACAAATACTTAGTATTTGAAGCAAACAC
TGGAACTGAAGATGGCTACCAAGGCGAAGAATCTTTATTTAACAAAGCATACTATGGCAAAAGCACATCA
TTCTTCCGTCAAGAAAGTCAAAAACTTCTGCAAAGCGATAAAAAACGCACGGCTGAGTTAGCAAACGGCG
CTCTCGGTATGATTGAGCTAAACGATGATTACACACTGAAAAAAGTGATGAAACCGCTGATTGCATCTAA
CACAGTAACAGATGAAATTGAACGCGCGAACGTCTTTAAAATGAACGGCAAATGGTACCTGTTCACTGAC
TCCCGCGGATCAAAAATGACGATTGACGGCATTACGTCTAACGATATTTACATGCTTGGTTATGTTTCTA
ATTCTTTAACTGGCCCATACAAGCCGCTGAACAAAACTGGCCTTGTGTTAAAAATGGATCTTGATCCTAA
CGATGTAACCTTTACTTACTCACACTTCGCTGTACCTCAAGCGAAAGGAAACAATGTCGTGATTACAAGC
TATATGACAAACAGAGGATTCTACGCAGACAAACAATCAACGTTTGCGCCAAGCTTCCTGCTGAACATCA
AAGGCAAGAAAACATCTGTTGTCAAAGACAGCATCCTTGAACAAGGACAATTAACAGTTAACAAATAAAA
ACGCAAAAGAAAATGCCGATATCCTATTGGCATTTTCTTTTATTTCTTATCAACATAAAGGTGAATCCCA
TAGGGCAGGAGCTAAGGAAGCTAAAATGGAGAAAAAAATCACTGGATATACCACCGTTGATATATCCCAA
TGGCATCGTAAAGAACATTTTGAGGCATTTCAGTCAGTTGCTCAATGTACCTATAACCAGACCGTTCAGC
TGGATATTACGGCCTTTTTAAAGACCGTAAAGAAAAATAAGCACAAGTTTTATCCGGCCTTTATTCACAT
TCTTGCCCGCCTGATGAATGCTCATCCGGAATTCCGTATGGCAATGAAAGACGGTGAGCTGGTGATATGG
GATAGTGTTCACCCTTGTTACACCGTTTTCCATGAGCAAACTGAAACGTTTTCATCGCTCTGGAGTGAAT
ACCACGACGATTTCCGGCAGTTTCTACACATATATTCGCAAGATGTGGCGTGTTACGGTGAAAACCTGGC
CTATTTCCCTAAAGGGTTTATTGAGAATATGTTTTTCGTGTCAGCCAATCCCTGGGTGAGTTTCACCAGT
TTTGATTTAAACGTGGCCAATATGGACAACTTCTTCGCCCCCGTTTTCACCATGGGCAAATATTATACGC
AAGGCGACAAGGTGCTGATGCCGCTGGCGATTCAGGTTCATCATGCCGTTTGTGATGGCTTCCATGTCGG
CAGAATGCTTAATGAATTACAACAGTACTGCGATGAGTGGCAGGGCGGGGCGTAATTCCCGGCCAGGACC
CAACGCTGCCCGAGATGCGCCGCGTGCGGCTGCTGGAGATGGCGGACGCGATGGATATGTTCTGCCAAGG
GTTGGTTTGCGCATTCACAGTTCTCCGCAAGAATTGATTGGCTCCAATTCTTGGAGTGGTGAATCCGTTA
GCGAGGTGCCGCCGGCTTCCATGCTCGGAAAGCCGCACGACACCTGCATATGTTGAGAGACCTTTAAATC
ATACCTGACCTCCATAGCAGAAAGTCAAAAGCCTCCGACCGGAGGCTTTTGACTTGATCGGCACGTAAGA
GGTTCCAACTTTCACCATAATGAAATAAGATCACTACCGGGCGTATTTTTTGAGTTATCGAGATTTTCAG
GAGCTAAGGAAGCTAAAATGAGCCATATTCAACGGGAAACGTCTTGCTCGAGGCCGCGATTAAATTCCAA
CATGGATGCTGATTTATATGGGTATAAATGGGCTCGCGATAATGTCGGGCAATCAGGTGCGACAATCTAT
CGATTGTATGGGAAGCCCGATGCGCCAGAGTTGTTTCTGAAACATGGCAAAGGTAGCGTTGCCAATGATG
TTACAGATGAGATGGTCAGGCTAAACTGGCTGACGGAATTTATGCCTCTTCCGACCATCAAGCATTTTAT
CCGTACTCCTGATGATGCATGGTTACTCACCACTGCGATCCCAGGGAAAACAGCATTCCAGGTATTAGAA
GAATATCCTGATTCAGGTGAAAATATTGTTGATGCGCTGGCAGTGTTCCTGCGCCGGTTGCATTCGATTC
CTGTTTGTAATTGTCCTTTTAACGGCGATCGCGTATTTCGCCTCGCTCAGGCGCAATCACGAATGAATAA
CGGTTTGGTTGGTGCGAGTGATTTTGATGACGAGCGTAATGGCTGGCCTGTTGAACAAGTCTGGAAAGAA
ATGCATAAGCTTTTGCCATTCTCACCGGATTCAGTCGTCACTCATGGTGATTTCTCACTTGATAACCTTA
TTTTTGACGAGGGGAAATTAATAGGTTGTATTGATGTTGGACGAGTCGGAATCGCAGACCGATACCAGGA
TCTTGCCATCCTATGGAACTGCCTCGGTGAGTTTTCTCCTTCATTACAGAAACGGCTTTTTCAAAAATAT
GGTATTGATAATCCTGATATGAATAAATTGCAGTTTCACTTGATGCTCGATGAGTTTTTCTAATGAGGGC
CCAAATGTAATCACCTGGCTCACCTTCGGGTGGGCCTTTCTGCGTTGCTGGCGTTTTTCCATAGGCTCCG
CCCCCCTGACGAGCATCACAAAAATCGATGCTCAAGTCAGAGGTGGCGAAACCCGACAGGACTATAAAGA
TACCAGGCGTTTCCCCCTGGAAGCTCCCTCGTGCGCTCTCCTGTTCCGACCCTGCCGCTTACCGGATACC
TGTCCGCCTTTCTCCCTTCGGGAAGCGTGGCGCTTTCTCATAGCTCACGCTGTAGGTATCTCAGTTCGGT
GTAGGTCGTTCGCTCCAAGCTGGGCTGTGTGCACGAACCCCCCGTTCAGCCCGACCGCTGCGCCTTATCC
GGTAACTATCGTCTTGAGTCCAACCCGGTAAGACACGACTTATCGCCACTGGCAGCAGCCACTGGTAACA
GGATTAGCAGAGCGAGGTATGTAGGCGGTGCTACAGAGTTCTTGAAGTGGTGGCCTAACTACGGCTACAC
TAGAAGAACAGTATTTGGTATCTGCGCTCTGCTGAAGCCAGTTACCTCGGAAAAAGAGTTGGTAGCTCTT
GATCCGGCAAACAAACCACCGCTGGTAGCGGTGGTTTTTTTGTTTGCAAGCAGCAGATTACGCGCAGAAA
AAAAGGATCTCAAGAAGATCCTTTGATTTTCTACCGAAGAAAGGCCCACCCGTGAAGGTGAGCCAGTGAG
TTGATTGCAGTCC
Features (pLannotate 1.2.2; 10 found; start..end, strand, type, name):
     91..536     +  promoter       sacB promoter: sacR; sacB promoter and control region
    537..1958    +  CDS            SacB: secreted levansucrase that renders bacterial growth sensitive to sucrose; Bacillus subtilis sacB; negative selection marker
   2036..2055    +  promoter       cat promoter (fragment): promoter of the E. coli cat gene encoding chloramphenicol acetyltransferase
   2056..2712    +  CDS            cat: CAT_ECOLX - Experimental evidence at protein level: Swiss-Prot protein existence level 1. This enzyme is an effector of chloramphenicol resistance in bacteria. From Escherichia coli. This protein is used as a marker in many commonly used cloning vectors, such as pACYC184.
   2963..2994    +  terminator     tonB terminator: bidirectional E. coli tonB-P14 transcription terminator
   2995..3097    +  promoter       cat promoter: promoter of the E. coli cat gene encoding chloramphenicol acetyltransferase
   3098..3913    +  CDS            KanR: aminoglycoside phosphotransferase; aph(3')-Ia; confers resistance to kanamycin in bacteria or G418 (Geneticin®) in eukaryotes
   3937..3964    +  terminator     T7Te terminator: phage T7 early transcription terminator
   3976..4563    -  rep_origin     ori: high-copy-number ColE1/pMB1/pBR322/pUC origin of replication
   4585..4614    -  terminator     T3Te terminator: phage T3 early transcription terminator
