[The description below was written by a language model from this plasmid's Addgene catalogue record and pLannotate feature annotations shown in this document.]
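Description:
pRDAX-EMMI-016 BsaI//(U)-AarI-SacB-AarI-(V)//BsaI is a custom-built synthetic biology plasmid of about 4.6 kb, deposited as an extension to the EMMA modular assembly kit. It is maintained in E. coli from a high-copy ColE1/pUC-type origin and selected with kanamycin. The KanR gene, an aph(3')-Ia aminoglycoside phosphotransferase, is driven by a cat promoter. The backbone is insulated by short transcription terminators: tonB upstream of the resistance cassette, T7Te downstream of it, and T3Te beyond the origin.

The payload is a counterselectable placeholder cassette. Bacillus subtilis sacB, with its native sacR promoter and control region, encodes a secreted levansucrase that makes bacterial growth sensitive to sucrose. The feature table also shows a chloramphenicol acetyltransferase (cat) coding sequence immediately downstream, preceded by a fragment of the cat promoter. The catalogue entry does not mention this second marker, and whether it lies inside the replaceable region is not stated.

The restriction sites are not annotated in the feature table, but the plasmid name indicates the layout. The SacB cassette is flanked by AarI sites, these sit between positions designated U and V, and the whole unit is bounded by BsaI sites. Both enzymes are type IIS enzymes used in Golden Gate-style cloning. The likely design is therefore an entry or part-domestication vector: a user's fragment replaces SacB through AarI, with sucrose counterselection removing uncut parental plasmid. The resulting part would then be released by BsaI with U and V fusion overhangs for ordered multi-part assembly. The record gives no purpose beyond kit extension and lists the cloning sites as unknown.
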