Addgene plasmid #130247: pRDAX-EMMI-016 BsaI//(U)-AarI-SacB-AarI-(V)//BsaI
Purpose: EMMA Kit # 1000000119 extension
Depositing lab: Gary Lewin. Depositing organization: Max-Delbrueck-Centrum fuer Molekulare Medizin (MDC).
Backbone
  Vector backbone: custom built
  Vector type: Synthetic Biology
Growth in bacteria
  Bacterial resistance: Kanamycin, 50 μg/mL
  Growth temperature: 37°C
  Growth strain: DH5alpha
  Copy number: High Copy
Gene/Insert
  Gene/Insert name: SacB
  Species: bacterial
  Cloning method: Restriction Enzyme; 5′ cloning site unknown (unknown if destroyed); 3′ cloning site unknown (unknown if destroyed)
Terms and licenses: Academic/Nonprofit Terms; Industry Terms: Not Available to Industry
How to cite: pRDAX-EMMI-016 BsaI//(U)-AarI-SacB-AarI-(V)//BsaI was a gift from Gary Lewin (Addgene plasmid # 130247 ; http://n2t.net/addgene:130247 ; RRID:Addgene_130247)
